Addgene plasmid #127003: pJUMP19-Pbad_P
Purpose: Basic Part P- Promoter (non-constitutive); Pbad (I13453), arabinose induced; controlled by AraC.
Depositing lab: Chris French. Depositing organization: University of Edinburgh. Publication: Joint universal modular plasmids (JUMP): a flexible vector platform for synthetic biology. Valenzuela-Ortega M, French C. Synth Biol (Oxf). 2021 Feb 2;6(1):ysab003. doi: 10.1093/synbio/ysab003. eCollection 2021. PubMed 33623824.
Backbone
  Vector backbone: pJUMP19-Pac
  Backbone manufacturer: Backbone derived from SEVA.
  Vector type: Bacterial Expression, Synthetic Biology
Growth in bacteria
  Bacterial resistance: Ampicillin, 100 μg/mL
  Growth temperature: 37°C
  Growth strain: JM109
  Copy number: Low Copy
Gene/Insert
  Gene/Insert name: Part Pbad
  Species: Synthetic
  Mutation: None
  Cloning method: Restriction Enzyme; 5′ cloning site Unknown (unknown if destroyed)
Terms and licenses: Academic/Nonprofit Terms; Industry Terms: Not Available to Industry
Depositor comments: Part sub-domesticated from CIDAR MoClo toolkit (PMID: 26479688) Please visit https://www.biorxiv.org/content/10.1101/799585v1 for bioRxiv preprint.
How to cite: pJUMP19-Pbad_P was a gift from Chris French (Addgene plasmid # 127003 ; http://n2t.net/addgene:127003 ; RRID:Addgene_127003)
