[The description below was written by a language model from this plasmid's Addgene catalogue record and pLannotate feature annotations shown in this document.]
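Description:
pJUMP19-Pbad_P is a basic promoter ("P") part plasmid from the Joint Universal Modular Plasmids (JUMP) platform, a modular cloning system for bacterial synthetic biology whose vectors are derived from the SEVA architecture. It is built on the pJUMP19-Pac backbone and carries a synthetic copy of the arabinose-inducible Pbad promoter (registry part I13453), which the depositor notes was sub-domesticated from the CIDAR MoClo toolkit. The annotated sequence shows an araBAD promoter fragment of about 110 bp flanked by BioBrick prefix and suffix sequences. Pbad is non-constitutive and depends on the AraC regulator. No araC gene is annotated in this plasmid, so the regulator would presumably have to come from the host or from another construct.

Immediately downstream of the part lie a phage T7 gene 10 ribosome binding site, a GFP coding sequence (matched by the annotation software to yEGFP) and the lambda t0 terminator. This arrangement places the reporter where it could read out activity of the inserted promoter, although the record does not describe that role explicitly. An rrnB T1 terminator sits on the other side of the cloning region.

The plasmid is selected with ampicillin through the bla beta-lactamase gene, which has its own promoter and is followed by an fd terminator. Replication relies on a ColE1/pMB1-family origin accompanied by rop and the bom region, consistent with the low copy number listed in the catalogue. An incP oriT, together with a fragment of mbeC, indicates that the backbone can be mobilised by conjugation when transfer functions are supplied in trans. The plasmid's typical use is as a source of the Pbad part for assembling inducible transcription units in JUMP or compatible MoClo-style workflows.
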