Features (pLannotate 1.2.2; 15 found; start..end, strand, type, name):
     39..60      +  misc_feature   BioBrick prefix: BioBrick prefix for parts that do not start with "ATG"
     86..196     +  promoter       araBAD promoter (fragment): araBAD; promoter of the L-arabinose operon of E. coli; the araC regulatory gene is transcribed in the opposite direction (Guzman et al., 1995)
    240..260     +  misc_feature   BioBrick suffix: universal suffix for all parts
    288..308     +  RBS            RBS: efficient ribosome binding site from bacteriophage T7 gene 10 (Olins and Rangwala, 1989)
    316..1035    +  CDS            yEGFP: yEGFP is a fluorescent protein published in 1997.
   1075..1169    +  terminator     lambda t0 terminator: transcription terminator from phage lambda
   1242..1333    +  promoter       AmpR promoter: bla
   1334..2191    +  CDS            bla: BLAT_ECOLX - Experimental evidence at protein level: Swiss-Prot protein existence level 1. TEM-type are the most prevalent beta-lactamases in enterobacteria; they hydrolyze the beta-lactam bond in susceptible beta-lactam antibiotics, thus conferring resistance to penicillins and cephalosporins. TEM-3 and TEM-4 are capable of hydrolyzing cefotaxime and ceftazidime. TEM-5 is capable of hydrolyzing ceftazidime. TEM-6 is capable of hydrolyzing ceftazidime and aztreonam. TEM-8/CAZ-2, TEM- 16/CAZ-7 and TEM-24/CAZ-6 are markedly active against ceftazidime. IRT- 4 shows resistance to beta-lactamase in
   2198..2237    +  terminator     fd terminator: central terminator from bacteriophage fd (Otsuka and Kunisawa, 1982)
   2384..2492    +  oriT           oriT: incP origin of transfer
   2528..3116    +  rep_origin     ori: high-copy-number ColE1/pMB1/pBR322/pUC origin of replication
   3302..3442    -  misc_feature   bom: basis of mobility region from pBR322
   3544..3735    -  CDS            rop: Rop protein, which maintains plasmids at low copy number; rop
   3776..3886    +  CDS            mbeC (fragment): MBEC_ECOLX - Experimental evidence at protein level: Swiss-Prot protein existence level 1. Required for efficient mobilization of ColE1 plasmid and is thus essential to promote the specific transfer of the plasmid during conjugation. Probably functions by inducing DNA bending, helping the MbeA relaxase to melt the DNA around the nic site and cleave the phosphodiester bond. Binds specifically double-stranded DNA (dsDNA) containing the ColE1 oriT but does not recognize the inverted repeat (IR). From Escherichia coli.
   3915..4001    -  terminator     rrnB T1 terminator: Escherichia coli rrnB; transcription terminator T1 from the E. coli rrnB gene
>Addgene plasmid #127003 | pJUMP19-Pbad_P | addgene full sequence | sequence record 248170 | Addgene NGS Result
TTAATTAAGGAGTTTTGCAGGTGCACCTGCTTTTCGCTGAATTCGCGGCCGCTTCTAGAGGGTCTGCGAT
GTTTGGTCTCTGGAGACATTGATTATTTGCACGGCGTCACACTTTGCTATGCCATAGCATTTTTATCCAT
AAGATTAGCGGATCCTACCTGACGCTTTTTATCGCAACTCTCTACTGTTTCTCCATACCGTTTTTTTGGG
CTAGCTACTTGAGACCTTTCATCGCGACCTACTAGTAGCGGCCGCTGCAGGGAGTAACTTCTGACTGAGT
TGCATACTTGTTTAACTTTAAGAAGGAGATATACAATGGTAGCCCGTAAAGGAGAAGAACTTTTCACTGG
AGTTGTCCCAATTCTTGTTGAATTAGATGGTGATGTTAATGGGCACAAATTTTCTGTCAGTGGAGAGGGT
GAAGGTGATGCAACATACGGAAAACTTACCCTTAAATTTATTTGCACTACTGGAAAACTACCTGTTCCAT
GGCCAACACTTGTCACTACTTTCGGTTATGGTGTTCAATGCTTTGCGAGATACCCAGATCATATGAAACA
GCATGACTTTTTCAAGAGTGCCATGCCCGAAGGTTATGTACAGGAAAGAACTATATTTTTCAAAGATGAC
GGGAACTACAAGACACGTGCTGAAGTCAAGTTTGAAGGTGATACCCTTGTTAATAGAATCGAGTTAAAAG
GTATTGATTTTAAAGAAGATGGAAACATTCTTGGACACAAATTGGAATACAACTATAACTCACACAATGT
ATACATCATGGCAGACAAACAAAAGAATGGAATCAAAGTTAACTTCAAAATTAGACACAACATTGAAGAT
GGAAGCGTTCAACTAGCAGACCATTATCAACAAAATACTCCAATTGGCGATGGCCCTGTCCTTTTACCAG
ACAACCATTACCTGTCCACACAATCTGCCCTTTCGAAAGATCCCAACGAAAAGAGAGATCACATGGTCCT
TCTTGAGTTTGTAACAGCTGCTGGGATTACACATGGCATGGATGAACTATACAAAGGTTCGTAACTTCTG
ACTGAGTTGCACGCTCTAGTCTTGGACTCCTGTTGATAGATCCAGTAATGACCTCAGAACTCCATCTGGA
TTTGTTCAGAACGCTCGGTTGCCGCCGGGCGTTTTTTATTGGTGAGAATCCAGGGGTCCCCAATAATTAC
GATTTAAATTAGTAGCCCGCCTAATGAGCGGGCTTTTTTTTAATTCCCCTATTTGTTTATTTTTCTAAAT
ACATTCAAATATGTATCCGCTCATGAGACAATAACCCTGATAAATGCTTCAATAATATTGAAAAAGGAAG
AGTATGAGCATTCAGCATTTTCGTGTGGCGCTGATTCCGTTTTTTGCGGCGTTTTGCCTGCCGGTGTTTG
CGCATCCGGAAACCCTGGTGAAAGTGAAAGATGCGGAAGATCAACTGGGTGCGCGCGTGGGCTATATTGA
ACTGGATCTGAACAGCGGCAAAATTCTGGAATCTTTTCGTCCGGAAGAACGTTTTCCGATGATGAGCACC
TTTAAAGTGCTGCTGTGCGGTGCGGTTCTGAGCCGTGTGGATGCGGGCCAGGAACAACTGGGCCGTCGTA
TTCATTATAGCCAGAACGATCTGGTGGAATATAGCCCGGTGACCGAAAAACATCTGACCGATGGCATGAC
CGTGCGTGAACTGTGCAGCGCGGCGATTACCATGAGCGATAACACCGCGGCGAACCTGCTGCTGACGACC
ATTGGCGGTCCGAAAGAACTGACCGCGTTTCTGCATAACATGGGCGATCATGTGACCCGTCTGGATCGTT
GGGAACCGGAACTGAACGAAGCGATTCCGAACGATGAACGTGATACCACCATGCCGGCAGCAATGGCGAC
CACCCTGCGTAAACTGCTGACGGGTGAGCTGCTGACCCTGGCAAGCCGCCAGCAACTGATTGATTGGATG
GAAGCGGATAAAGTGGCGGGTCCGCTGCTGCGTAGCGCGCTGCCGGCTGGCTGGTTTATTGCGGATAAAA
GCGGTGCGGGCGAACGTGGCAGCCGTGGCATTATTGCGGCGCTGGGCCCGGATGGTAAACCGAGCCGTAT
TGTGGTGATTTATACCACCGGCAGCCAGGCGACGATGGATGAACGTAACCGTCAGATTGCGGAAATTGGC
GCGAGCCTGATTAAACATTGGTAAACCGATACAATTAAAGGCTCCTTTTGGAGCCTTTTTTTTTGGACGA
CCCTTGTCCTTTTCCGCTGCATAACCCTGCTTCGGGGTCATTATAGCGATTTTTTCGGTATATCCATCCT
TTTTCGCACGATATACAGGATTTTGCCAAAGGGTTCGTGTAGACTTTCCTTGGTGTATCCAACGGCGTCA
GCCGGGCAGGATAGGTGAAGTAGGCCCACCCGCGAGCGGGTGTTCCTTCTTCACTGTCCCTTATTCGCAC
CTGGCGGTGCTCAACGGGAATCCTGCTCTGCGAGGCTGGCCGTAGGCCGGCCCCGTAGAAAAGATCAAAG
GATCTTCTTGAGATCCTTTTTTTCTGCGCGTAATCTGCTGCTTGCAAACAAAAAAACCACCGCTACCAGC
GGTGGTTTGTTTGCCGGATCAAGAGCTACCAACTCTTTTTCCGAAGGTAACTGGCTTCAGCAGAGCGCAG
ATACCAAATACTGTCCTTCTAGTGTAGCCGTAGTTAGGCCACCACTTCAAGAACTCTGTAGCACCGCCTA
CATACCTCGCTCTGCTAATCCTGTTACCAGTGGCTGCTGCCAGTGGCGATAAGTCGTGTCTTACCGGGTT
GGACTCAAGACGATAGTTACCGGATAAGGCGCAGCGGTCGGGCTGAACGGGGGGTTCGTGCACACAGCCC
AGCTTGGAGCGAACGACCTACACCGAACTGAGATACCTACAGCGTGAGCTATGAGAAAGCGCCACGCTTC
CCGAAGGGAGAAAGGCGGACAGGTATCCGGTAAGCGGCAGGGTCGGAACAGGAGAGCGCACGAGGGAGCT
TCCAGGGGGAAACGCCTGGTATCTTTATAGTCCTGTCGGGTTTCGCCACCTCTGACTTGAGCGTCGATTT
TTGTGATGCTCGTCAGGGGGGCGGAGCCTATGGAAAAACGCCAGCAACGCGGCCTTTTTACGGTTCCTGG
CCTTTTGCTGGCCTTTTGCTCACATGTTCTTTCCTGCGTTATCCCCTGATTCTGTGGATAACCGTATTAC
CGCCTTTGAGTGAGCTGATACCGCTCGCCGCAGCCGAACGACCGAGCGCAGCGAGTCAGTGAGCGAGGAA
GCGGAAGAGCGCCTGATGCGGTATTTTCTCCTTACGCATCTGTGCGGTATTTCACACCGCATATGGTGCA
CTCTCAGTACAATCTGCTCTGATGCCGCATAGTTAAGCCAGTATACACTCCGCTATCGCTACGTGACTGG
GTCATGGCTGCGCCCCGACACCCGCCAACACCCGCTGACGCGCCCTGACGGGCTTGTCTGCTCCCGGCAT
CCGCTTACAGACAAGCTGTGACAGTCTCCGGGAGCTGCATGTGTCAGAGGTTTTCACCGTCATCACCGAA
ACGCGCGAGGCAGCTGCGGTAAAGCTCATCAGCGTGGTCGTGCAGCGATTCACAGATGTCTGCCTGTTCA
TCCGCGTCCAGCTCGTTGAGTTTCTCCAGAAGCGTTAATGTCTGGCTTCTGATAAAGCGGGCCATGTTAA
GGGCGGTTTTTTCCTGTTTGGTCACTGATGCCTCCGTGTAAGGGGGATTTCTGTTCATGGGGGTAATGAT
ACCGATGAAACGAGAGAGGATGCTCACGATACGGGTTACTGATGATGAACATGCCCGGTTACTGGAACGT
TGTGAGGGTAAACAACTGGCGGTATGGATGCGGCGGGGGCGCGCCCAGCTGTCTAGGGCGGCGGATTTGT
CCTACTCAGGAGAGCGTTCACCGACAAACAACAGATAAAACGAAAGGCCCAGTCTTTCGACTGAGCCTTT
CGTTTTATTTGATGCCT
